Addgene plasmid #64904: pGFP
Purpose: "Fluorescent reporter containing no disulfide bonds/Selenocystamine folding"
Depositing lab: Stephen Mayfield. Depositing organization: University of California, San Diego (UCSD). Publication: Selenocystamine improves protein accumulation in chloroplasts of eukaryotic green algae. Ferreira-Camargo LS, Tran M, Beld J, Burkart MD, Mayfield SP. AMB Express. 2015 Dec;5(1):126. doi: 10.1186/s13568-015-0126-3. Epub 2015 Jul 3. PubMed 26137911.
Backbone
  Vector backbone: psbA
  Backbone size w/o insert (bp): 8000
  Total vector size (bp): 8726
  Vector type: psbA Chlamydomonas reinhardtii vector
  Selectable markers: kanamycin
Growth in bacteria
  Bacterial resistance: Ampicillin, 100 μg/mL
  Growth temperature: 37°C
  Growth strain: DH5alpha
  Copy number: Unknown
Gene/Insert
  Gene/Insert name: Green fluorescent protein (alt name: GFP)
  Species: Aequorea victoria
  Insert size (bp): 726
  Promoter: psbA
  Cloning method: Ligation Independent Cloning
  Sequencing primers: 5′ gtgctaggtaactaacgtttgattttt; 3′ cGGATCCTACGTAGGCGCCGAATTC
Terms and licenses: Academic/Nonprofit Terms; Industry Terms: Not Available to Industry
How to cite: pGFP was a gift from Stephen Mayfield (Addgene plasmid # 64904 ; http://n2t.net/addgene:64904 ; RRID:Addgene_64904)
