[The description below was written by a language model from this plasmid's Addgene catalogue record.]
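Description:
pGFP is a Chlamydomonas reinhardtii expression plasmid built on a psbA vector backbone, with a recorded total size of about 8.7 kb, of which roughly 8 kb is backbone. It is maintained in E. coli under ampicillin selection, and the record lists kanamycin as the selectable marker, presumably for recovering algal transformants. The copy number is recorded as unknown. The record does not name the replication origin, the identity of the kanamycin resistance gene, or any flanking homology regions, and no feature table is available to confirm the layout of these parts.

The payload is a 726 bp green fluorescent protein coding sequence from Aequorea victoria, inserted by ligation-independent cloning and placed under the psbA promoter. psbA is the chloroplast gene encoding the D1 protein of photosystem II, and its promoter is widely used to drive strong transgene expression in the algal plastid. This fits the associated study on protein accumulation in chloroplasts of green algae. The record does not say whether the GFP sequence was codon-adapted for the chloroplast, or whether it carries any tags.

According to the stated purpose, the construct serves as a fluorescent reporter that contains no disulfide bonds. It was used in work examining selenocystamine, a small molecule tested for its effect on protein folding and accumulation. In that context, a disulfide-free reporter plausibly acts as a comparison against recombinant proteins whose folding depends on disulfide bond formation, although the record does not describe the experimental design in detail.
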