>Addgene plasmid #64904 | pGFP | depositor partial sequence | sequence record 109659 | Fluorescent protein containing no disulfide bonds
GAATTCCATATTTAGATAAACGATTTCAAGCAGCAGAATTAGCTTTATTAGAACAAACTTGTAAAGAAAT
GAATGTACCAATGCCGCGCATTGTAGAAAAACCAGATAATTATTATCAAATTCGACGTATACGTGAATTA
AAACCTGATTTAACGATTACTGGAATGGCACATGCAAATCCATTAGAAGCTCGAGGTATTACAACAAAAT
GGTCAGTTGAATTTACTTTTGCTCAAATTCATGGATTTACTAATACACGTGAAATTTTAGAATTAGTAAC
ACAGCCTCTTAGACGCAATCTAATGTCAAATCAATCTGTAAATGCTATTTCTTAATATAAATCCCAAAAG
ATTTTTTTTATAATACTGAGACTTCAACACTTACTTGTTTTTATTTTTTGTAGTTACAATTCACTCACGT
TAAAGACATTGGAAAATGAGGCAGGACGTTAGTCGATATTTATACACTCTTAAGTTTACTTGCCCAATAT
TTATATTAGGACGTCCCCTTCGGGTAAATAAATTTTAGTGGCAGTGGTACCACCACTGCCTATTTTAATA
CTCCGAAGCATATAAATATACTTCGGAGTATATAAATATCCACTAATATTTATATTAGGCAGTTGGCAGG
CAACAATAAATAAATTTGTCCCGTAAGGGGACGTCCCGAAGGGGAAGGGGAAGAAGGCAGTTGCCTCGCC
TATCGGCTAACAAGTTCCTTTGGAGTATATAACCGCCTACAGGTAACTTAAAGAACATTTGTTACCCGTA
GGGGTTTATACTTCTAATTGCTTCTTCTGAACAATAAAATGGTTTGTGTGGTCTGGGCTAGGAAACTTGT
AACAATGTGTAGTGTCGCTTCCGCTTCCCTTCGGGACGTCCCCTTCGGGTAAGTAAACTTAGGAGTATTA
AATCGGGACGTCCCCTTCGGGTAAATAAATTTCAGTGGACGTCCCCTTACGGGACGCCAGTAGACGTCAG
TGGCAGTTGCCTCGCCTATCGGCTAACAAGTTCCTTCGGAGTATATAAATATAGAATGTTTACATACTCC
TAAGTTTACTTGCCTCCTTCGGAGTATATAAATATCCCGAAGGGGAAGGAGGACGCCAGTGGCAGTGGTA
CCGCCACTGCCTGCTTCCTCCTTCGGAGTATGTAAACCCCTTCGGGCAACTAAAGTTTATCGCAGTATAT
AAATATAGGCAGTTGGCAGGCAACTGCCACTGACGTCCTATTTTAATACTCCGAAGGAGGCAGTTGGCAG
GCAACTGCCACTGACGTCCCGTAAGGGTAAGGGGACGTCCACTGGCGTCCCGTAAGGGGAAGGGGACGTA
GGTACATAAATGTGCTAGGTAACTAACGTTTGATTTTTTGTGGTATAATATATGTACCATGCTTTTAATA
GAAGCTTGAATTTATAAATTAAAATATTTTTACAATATTTTACGGAGAAATTAAAACTTTAAAAAAATTA
ACATATGGCTAAAGGTGAAGAATTATTCACAGGTGTTGTACCTATTTTAGTAGAATTAGACGGTGATGTA
AACGGTCACAAATTTTCAGTTTCTGGTGAAGGTGAAGGTGACGCAACTTATGGTAAATTAACACTTAAAT
TCATTTGTACTACAGGTAAATTACCAGTACCTTGGCCAACTTTAGTTACAACTTTTACATACGGTGTACA
ATGTTTCAGTCGTTACCCTGATCACATGAAACAACATGACTTTTTCAAATCTGCTATGCCAGAAGGTTAT
GTTCAAGAACGTACTATTTTTTTCAAAGATGACGGTAATTATAAAACACGTGCTGAAGTAAAATTTGAAG
GTGATACTTTAGTTAACCGTATTGAATTAAAAGGTATTGACTTCAAAGAAGATGGTAATATTTTAGGTCA
CAAACTTGAATATAACTACAATTCACATAACGTATATATTATGGCAGACAAACAAAAAAATGGTATTAAA
GTAAACTTTAAAATTCGTCATAATATCGAGGATGGTTCTGTACAATTAGCTGACCACTATCAACAAAACA
CACCAATTGGTGATGGTCCTGTTTTACTTCCAGACAATCATTATTTAAGTACTCAATCTGCTTTATCAAA
AGATCCTAACGAAAAACGTGACCACATGGTATTACTTGAATTTGTTACAGCAGCTGGTATTACTCACGGT
ATGGATGAATTATACAAATAATCTAGAGTCGACCTGCAGGCATGCAAGCTTGTACTCAAGCTCGTAACGA
AGGTCGTGACCTTGCTCGTGAAGGTGGCGACGTAATTCGTTCAGCTTGTAAATGGTCTCCAGAACTTGCT
GCTGCATGTGAAGTTTGGAAAGAAATTAAATTCGAATTTGATACTATTGACAAACTTTAATTTTTATTTT
TCATGATGTTTATGTGAATAGCATAAACATCGTTTTTATTTTTTATGGTGTTTAGGTTAAATACCTAAAC
ATCATTTTACATTTTTAAAATTAAGTTCTAAAGTTATCTTTTGTTTAAATTTGCCTGTGCTTTATAAATT
ACGATGTGCCAGAAAAATAAAATCTTAGCTTTTTATTATAGAATTTATCTTTATGTATTATATTTTATAA
GTAATAAAAGAAATAGTAACATACGTCGACGGATCCTACGTAATCGATGAATTCGATCCCATTTTTATAA
CTGGTCTCAAAATACCTATAAACCCATTGTTCTTCTCTTTTAGCTCTAAGAACAATCAATTTATAAATAT
ATTTATTATTATGCTATAATATAAATACTATATAAATACATTTACCTTTTTATAAATACATTTACCTTTT
TTTTAATTTGCATGATTTTAATGCTTATGCTATCTTTTTTATTTAGTCCATAAAACCTTTAAAGGACCTT
TTCTTATGGGATATTTATATTTTCCTAACAAAGCAATCGGCGTCATAAACTTTAGTTGCTTACGACGCCT
GTGGACGTCCCCCCCTTCCCCTTACGGGCAAGTAAACTTAGGGATTTTAATGCAATAAATAAATTTGTCC
TCTTCGGGCAAATGAATTTTAGTATTTAAATATGACAAGGGTGAACCATTACTTTTGTTAACAAGTGATC
TTACCACTCACTATTTTTGTTGAATTTTAAACTTATTTAAAATTCTCGAGAAAGATTTTAAAAATAAACT
TTTTTAATCTTTTATTTATTTTTTCTTTTTTCGTATGGAATTGCCCAATATTATTCAACAATTTATCGGA
AACAGCGTTTTAGAGCCAAATAAAATTGGTCAGTCGCCATCGGATGTTTATTCTTTTAATCGAAATAATG
AAACTTTTTTTCTTAAGCGATCTAGCACTTTATATACAGAGACCACATACAGTGTCTCTCGTGAAGCGAA
AATGTTGAGTTGGCTCTCTGAGAAATTAAAGGTGCCTGAACTCATCATGACTTTTCAGGATGAGCAGTTT
GAATTTATGATCACTAAAGCGATCAATGCAAAACCAATTTCAGCGCTTTTTTTAACAGACCAAGAATTGC
TTGCTATCTATAAGGAGGCACTCAATCTGTTAAATTCAATTGCTATTATTGATTGTCCATTTATTTCAAA
CATTGATCATCGGTTAAAAGAGTCAAAATTTTTTATTGATAACCAACTCCTTGACGATATAGATCAAGAT
GATTTTGACACTGAATTATGGGGAGACCATAAAACTTACCTAAGTCTATGGAATGAGTTAACCGAGACTC
GTGTTGAAGAAAGATTGGTTTTTTCTCATGGCGATATCACGGATAGTAATATTTTTATAGATAAATTCAA
TGAAATTTATTTTTTAGACCTTGGTCGTGCTGGGTTAGCAGATGAATTTGTAGATATATCCTTTGTTGAA
CGTTGCCTAAGAGAGGATGCATCGGAGGAAACTGCGAAAATATTTTTAAAGCATTTAAAAAATGATAGAC
CTGACAAAAGGAATTATTTTTTAAAACTTGATGAATTGAATTGATTCCAAGCATTATCTAAAATACTCTG
CAGGCACGCTAGCTTGTACTCAAGCTCGTAACGAAGGTCGTGACCTTGCTCGTGAAGGTGGCGACGTAAT
TCGTTCAGCTTGTAAATGGTCTCCAGAACTTGCTGCTGCATGTGAAGTTTGGAAAGAAATTAAATTCGAA
TTTGATACTATTGACAAACTTTAATTTTTATTTTTCATGATGTTTATGTGAATAGCATAAACATCGTTTT
TATTTTTTATGGTGTTTAGGTTAAATACCTAAACATCATTTTACATTTTTAAAATTAAGTTCTAAAGTTA
TCTTTTGTTTAAATTTGCCTGTGCTTTATAAATTACGATGTGCCAGAAAAATAAAATCTTAGCTTTTTAT
TATAGAATTTATCTTTATGTATTATATTTTATAAGTTATAATAAAAGAAATAGTAACATACTAAAGCGGA
TGTAGCGCGTTTATCTTAACGGAAGGAATTCGGCGCCTACGTAGGATCC
