>Addgene plasmid #64904 | pGFP | addgene partial sequence | sequence record 111846 | FCIV1-5 5'-gttagacgaagcttgggctgcaggtcgac-3'
TACCAGCTGCTGTAACAAATTCAAGTAATACCATGTGGTCACGTTTTTCGTTAGGATCTTTTGATAAAGC
AGATTGAGTACTTAAATAATGATTGTCTGGAAGTAAAACAGGACCATCACCAATTGGTGTGTTTTGTTGA
TAGTGGTCAGCTAATTGTACAGAACCATCCTCGATATTATGACGAATTTTAAAGTTTACTTTAATACCAT
TTTTTTGTTTGTCTGCCATAATATATACGTTATGTGAATTGTAGTTATATTCAAGTTTGTGACCTAAAAT
ATTACCATCTTCTTTGAAGTCAATACCTTTTAATTCAATACGGTTAACTAAAGTATCACCTTCAAATTTT
ACTTCAGCACGTGTTTTATAATTACCGTCATCTTTGAAAAAAATAGTACGTTCTTGAACATAACCTTCTG
GCATAGCAGATTTGAAAAAGTCATGTTGTTTCATGTGATCAGGGTAACGACTGAAACATTGTACACCGTA
TGTAAAAGTTGTAACTAAAGTTGGCCAAGGTACTGGTAATTTACCTGTAGTACAAATGAATTTAAGTGTT
AATTTACCATAAGTTGCGTCACCTTCACCTTCACCAGAAACTGAAAATTTGTGACCGTTTACATCACCGT
CTAATTCTACTAAAATAGGTACAACACCTGTGAATAATTCTTCACCTTTAGCCATATGTTAA
